Addgene plasmid #234181: pAIP4_1KQX
Purpose: Heterologous protein expression of cellular retinol-binding protein type II in Escherichia coli
Depositing lab: Christopher Bahl. Depositing organization: AI Proteins. Publication: Facile, high-throughput protein purification enabled by high-efficiency protease elution. Cárcamo Noriega EN, Truebridge IS, Teets FD 3rd, Bowman JW 3rd, Rodriguez N, Howard TA, Bahl CD. Protein Sci. 2026 Sep;35(9):e70746. doi: 10.1002/pro.70746. PubMed 42555168.
Backbone
  Vector backbone: pET29b
  Backbone size w/o insert (bp): 5679
  Vector type: Bacterial Expression
Growth in bacteria
  Bacterial resistance: Kanamycin, 50 μg/mL
  Growth temperature: 37°C
  Growth strain: DH10B
  Copy number: High Copy
Gene/Insert
  Gene/Insert name: 1KQX (alt names: Q8UVG6_DANRE; Cellular retinol-binding protein type II (Rbp2a protein) (Retinol-binding protein 2a, cellular))
  Species: D. rerio (zebrafish)
  Insert size (bp): 402
  Entrez Gene: rbp2a (a.k.a. CRBP, rbp2, CRBPII, MGC77921, MGC173957, wu:fb69e02)
  Promoter: T7
  Tag / fusion protein: 10x HisTag-Smt3 (N terminal on backbone)
  Cloning method: Golden Gate
  Sequencing primers: 5′ T7-promoter; 3′ T7-Term
Resource information
  A portion of this plasmid was derived from a plasmid made by: Synthetic DNA
Terms and licenses: Academic/Nonprofit Terms; Industry Terms
Depositor comments: 5' cloning site: BsaI (destroyed), 3' cloning site: BsaI (destroyed). Cellular retinol-binding protein type II (Putative cellular retinol-binding protein) (Rbp2a protein) (Retinol-binding protein 2a, cellular).
How to cite: pAIP4_1KQX was a gift from Christopher Bahl (Addgene plasmid # 234181 ; http://n2t.net/addgene:234181 ; RRID:Addgene_234181)
