[The description below was written by a language model from this plasmid's Addgene catalogue record and pLannotate feature annotations shown in this document.]
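Description:
pAIP4_1KQX is a bacterial expression plasmid built on a pET29b backbone for producing zebrafish (Danio rerio) cellular retinol-binding protein type II (rbp2a; "1KQX" is the insert name) in Escherichia coli. It replicates from a ColE1/pMB1-type origin, accompanied by the rop gene and the pBR322 bom region, and also carries an f1 phage origin. Selection is by kanamycin through an aminoglycoside phosphotransferase gene. The catalogue lists it as high copy, although rop normally moderates copy number in pET-type vectors. The short tetracycline-resistance fragments in the annotation are nonfunctional pBR322 remnants typical of this backbone.

The expression cassette is a standard T7lac arrangement. A T7 promoter is followed by a lac operator and the phage T7 gene 10 ribosome binding site, and a plasmid-borne lacI gene supplies the repressor. Transcription therefore depends on T7 RNA polymerase in the host and is relieved by IPTG or lactose. The roughly 400 bp synthetic insert was placed by Golden Gate assembly using BsaI sites that were destroyed in the process, and the cassette ends at a T7 terminator. The coding region begins with a backbone-encoded N-terminal 10xHis tag fused to yeast Smt3 (SUMO), followed by the retinol-binding protein. The automated annotation labels the insert by its human RBP2 homologue.

The feature table also detects a partial polyhistidine stretch and a fragment of a T7 gene 10B-derived solubility tag between the insert and the terminator, but the record does not say whether these are translated as part of the product. The His-Smt3 fusion supports metal-affinity capture. Smt3 is typically removed by a SUMO-specific protease, which fits the associated work on high-throughput purification by protease elution.
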