Features (pLannotate 1.2.2; 21 found; start..end, strand, type, name):
    141..188     -  terminator     T7 terminator: transcription terminator for bacteriophage T7 RNA polymerase
    196..245     -  CDS            SET1 (fragment): solubility-enhancement tag derived from T7 phage gene 10B
    255..272     -  CDS            9xHis (fragment): 9xHis affinity tag
    294..686     -  CDS            RBP2: RET2_HUMAN - Also known as CRBP2. Experimental evidence at protein level: Swiss-Prot protein existence level 1. Intracellular transport of retinol. From Homo sapiens (Human).
    696..992     -  CDS            SMT3: SMT3_YEAST - Experimental evidence at protein level: Swiss-Prot protein existence level 1. Not known; suppressor of MIF2 mutations. From Saccharomyces cerevisiae (strain ATCC 204508 / S288c) (Baker's yeast).
   1000..1019    -  CDS            7xHis (fragment): 6xHis affinity tag
   1051..1073    -  RBS            RBS: efficient ribosome binding site from bacteriophage T7 gene 10 (Olins and Rangwala, 1989)
   1088..1112    -  protein_bind   lac operator: The lac repressor binds to the lac operator to inhibit transcription in E. coli. This inhibition can be relieved by adding lactose or isopropyl-β-D-thiogalactopyranoside (IPTG). lac repressor encoded by lacI
   1113..1131    -  promoter       T7 promoter: promoter for bacteriophage T7 RNA polymerase
   1157..1436    +  CDS            TcR (fragment): tetracycline efflux protein; tet; confers resistance to tetracycline
   1444..1521    +  promoter       lacI promoter: lacI
   1522..2604    +  CDS            lacI: lac repressor; lacI; The lac repressor binds to the lac operator to inhibit transcription in E. coli. This inhibition can be relieved by adding lactose or isopropyl-β-D-thiogalactopyranoside (IPTG).
   2617..2638    +  protein_bind   CAP binding site: CAP binding activates transcription in the presence of cAMP. E. coli catabolite activator protein
   2653..2944    +  CDS            TcR (fragment): tetracycline efflux protein; tet; confers resistance to tetracycline
   3016..3396    -  CDS            YPB1_ECOLX: Protein predicted: Swiss-Prot protein existence level 4. From Escherichia coli.
   3413..3604    +  CDS            rop: Rop protein, which maintains plasmids at low copy number; rop
   3706..3845    +  misc_feature   bom: basis of mobility region from pBR322
   4031..4619    -  rep_origin     ori: high-copy-number ColE1/pMB1/pBR322/pUC origin of replication
   4741..5556    +  CDS            KanR: aminoglycoside phosphotransferase; aph(3')-Ia; confers resistance to kanamycin in bacteria or G418 (Geneticin®) in eukaryotes
   5565..5622    -  promoter       AmpR promoter (fragment): bla
   5675..104     -  rep_origin     f1 ori (across the origin) (sequence partly withheld): f1 bacteriophage origin of replication; arrow indicates direction of (+) strand synthesis
>Addgene plasmid #234181 | pAIP4_1KQX | addgene full sequence | sequence record 464146 | Addgene NGS Result
[104 nt withheld, positions 1-104]
CCCATTCGCCAATCCGGATATAGTTCCTCCTTTCAGCAAAAAACCCCTCAAGACCCGTTTAGAGGCCCCA
AGGGGTTATGCTAGTTATTGCTCAGCGGTGGCAGCAGCCAACTCAGCTTCCTTTCGGGCTTTGTTAGCAG
CCGGATCTCAGTGGTGGTGGTGGTGGTGCTCGAGTCATTACGAACCGTTCTTCTTTTTAAAAACCTGATG
ACACACCTTATCCTGGCAGTGAATTTCCAGGTGCAGCAGGTCACCTTCAATCCATTGTTTCCAACCACGG
TTCTCTTTCTCGCCTTTCTGCACGCAAACCAGCTTGTCACCATCCCACTTGACCAAAGTTTTAACGGTGC
GGTTGTCCAGACCCTTCGTCTGTTCATCAAATTCCTCGCCGATCACGAAATTAACCTCGTAATTACGAAA
GGTGCTCAGGGTCTTGGTTTCGAACTTGTCGCCGTTTTGCACGATGACCTTCGTTTGTTTTAAATGCACC
GCAATTTTACGGGTAGCGAAGTCGATGTCGAGTGCTTTCATAACATCCTCGAAGTTATCATTGGACAACA
TTTCCCATGTTCCATTAAAATCAGCGGGTCCAGAGCCGCCAATCTGTTCACGGTGGGCTTCAATGATGTC
GTTGTCTTCCATGTCCAGGTCTTCCGGCGCTTGATCTGCCTGGATGCGAATACCGTCATACAGGAAACGC
AGGCTATCCATTTCCTTGCCCTGACGTTTGGCAAACGCTTCCATCAGGCGACGCAGCGGCGTGGTCTTTT
TGATCTTAAAGAAAATTTCAGAGCTGCCGTCACTAACTTTCAGGTTAATATGGGTTTCCGGTTTCACTTC
CGGCTTGACTTCCGGCTTTGCTTCTTGGTTGACTTCCGAATCTTGCAGGCTACCGTGGTGATGGTGATGG
TGATGATGGTGATGAATCTTCGCCATCATATGTATATCTCCTTCTTAAAGTTAAACAAAATTATTTCTAG
AGGGGAATTGTTATCCGCTCACAATTCCCCTATAGTGAGTCGTATTAATTTCGCGGGATCGAGATCGATC
TCGATCCTCTACGCCGGACGCATCGTGGCCGGCATCACCGGCGCCACAGGTGCGGTTGCTGGCGCCTATA
TCGCCGACATCACCGATGGGGAAGATCGGGCTCGCCACTTCGGGCTCATGAGCGCTTGTTTCGGCGTGGG
TATGGTGGCAGGCCCCGTGGCCGGGGGACTGTTGGGCGCCATCTCCTTGCATGCACCATTCCTTGCGGCG
GCGGTGCTCAACGGCCTCAACCTACTACTGGGCTGCTTCCTAATGCAGGAGTCGCATAAGGGAGAGCGTC
GAGATCCCGGACACCATCGAATGGCGCAAAACCTTTCGCGGTATGGCATGATAGCGCCCGGAAGAGAGTC
AATTCAGGGTGGTGAATGTGAAACCAGTAACGTTATACGATGTCGCAGAGTATGCCGGTGTCTCTTATCA
GACCGTTTCCCGCGTGGTGAACCAGGCCAGCCACGTTTCTGCGAAAACGCGGGAAAAAGTGGAAGCGGCG
ATGGCGGAGCTGAATTACATTCCCAACCGCGTGGCACAACAACTGGCGGGCAAACAGTCGTTGCTGATTG
GCGTTGCCACCTCCAGTCTGGCCCTGCACGCGCCGTCGCAAATTGTCGCGGCGATTAAATCTCGCGCCGA
TCAACTGGGTGCCAGCGTGGTGGTGTCGATGGTAGAACGAAGCGGCGTCGAAGCCTGTAAAGCGGCGGTG
CACAATCTTCTCGCGCAACGCGTCAGTGGGCTGATCATTAACTATCCGCTGGATGACCAGGATGCCATTG
CTGTGGAAGCTGCCTGCACTAATGTTCCGGCGTTATTTCTTGATGTCTCTGACCAGACACCCATCAACAG
TATTATTTTCTCCCATGAAGACGGTACGCGACTGGGCGTGGAGCATCTGGTCGCATTGGGTCACCAGCAA
ATCGCGCTGTTAGCGGGCCCATTAAGTTCTGTCTCGGCGCGTCTGCGTCTGGCTGGCTGGCATAAATATC
TCACTCGCAATCAAATTCAGCCGATAGCGGAACGGGAAGGCGACTGGAGTGCCATGTCCGGTTTTCAACA
AACCATGCAAATGCTGAATGAGGGCATCGTTCCCACTGCGATGCTGGTTGCCAACGATCAGATGGCGCTG
GGCGCAATGCGCGCCATTACCGAGTCCGGGCTGCGCGTTGGTGCGGACATCTCGGTAGTGGGATACGACG
ATACCGAAGACAGCTCATGTTATATCCCGCCGTTAACCACCATCAAACAGGATTTTCGCCTGCTGGGGCA
AACCAGCGTGGACCGCTTGCTGCAACTCTCTCAGGGCCAGGCGGTGAAGGGCAATCAGCTGTTGCCCGTC
TCACTGGTGAAAAGAAAAACCACCCTGGCGCCCAATACGCAAACCGCCTCTCCCCGCGCGTTGGCCGATT
CATTAATGCAGCTGGCACGACAGGTTTCCCGACTGGAAAGCGGGCAGTGAGCGCAACGCAATTAATGTAA
GTTAGCTCACTCATTAGGCACCGGGATCTCGACCGATGCCCTTGAGAGCCTTCAACCCAGTCAGCTCCTT
CCGGTGGGCGCGGGGCATGACTATCGTCGCCGCACTTATGACTGTCTTCTTTATCATGCAACTCGTAGGA
CAGGTGCCGGCAGCGCTCTGGGTCATTTTCGGCGAGGACCGCTTTCGCTGGAGCGCGACGATGATCGGCC
TGTCGCTTGCGGTATTCGGAATCTTGCACGCCCTCGCTCAAGCCTTCGTCACTGGTCCCGCCACCAAACG
TTTCGGCGAGAAGCAGGCCATTATCGCCGGCATGGCGGCCCCACGGGTGCGCATGATCGTGCTCCTGTCG
TTGAGGACCCGGCTAGGCTGGCGGGGTTGCCTTACTGGTTAGCAGAATGAATCACCGATACGCGAGCGAA
CGTGAAGCGACTGCTGCTGCAAAACGTCTGCGACCTGAGCAACAACATGAATGGTCTTCGGTTTCCGTGT
TTCGTAAAGTCTGGAAACGCGGAAGTCAGCGCCCTGCACCATTATGTTCCGGATCTGCATCGCAGGATGC
TGCTGGCTACCCTGTGGAACACCTACATCTGTATTAACGAAGCGCTGGCATTGACCCTGAGTGATTTTTC
TCTGGTCCCGCCGCATCCATACCGCCAGTTGTTTACCCTCACAACGTTCCAGTAACCGGGCATGTTCATC
ATCAGTAACCCGTATCGTGAGCATCCTCTCTCGTTTCATCGGTATCATTACCCCCATGAACAGAAATCCC
CCTTACACGGAGGCATCAGTGACCAAACAGGAAAAAACCGCCCTTAACATGGCCCGCTTTATCAGAAGCC
AGACATTAACGCTTCTGGAGAAACTCAACGAGCTGGACGCGGATGAACAGGCAGACATCTGTGAATCGCT
TCACGACCACGCTGATGAGCTTTACCGCAGCTGCCTCGCGCGTTTCGGTGATGACGGTGAAAACCTCTGA
CACATGCAGCTCCCGGAGACGGTCACAGCTTGTCTGTAAGCGGATGCCGGGAGCAGACAAGCCCGTCAGG
GCGCGTCAGCGGGTGTTGGCGGGTGTCGGGGCGCAGCCATGACCCAGTCACGTAGCGATAGCGGAGTGTA
TACTGGCTTAACTATGCGGCATCAGAGCAGATTGTACTGAGAGTGCACCATTGCGGTGTGAAATACCGCA
CAGATGCGTAAGGAGAAAATACCGCATCAGGCGCTCTTCCGCTTCCTCGCTCACTGACTCGCTGCGCTCG
GTCGTTCGGCTGCGGCGAGCGGTATCAGCTCACTCAAAGGCGGTAATACGGTTATCCACAGAATCAGGGG
ATAACGCAGGAAAGAACATGTGAGCAAAAGGCCAGCAAAAGGCCAGGAACCGTAAAAAGGCCGCGTTGCT
GGCGTTTTTCCATAGGCTCCGCCCCCCTGACGAGCATCACAAAAATCGACGCTCAAGTCAGAGGTGGCGA
AACCCGACAGGACTATAAAGATACCAGGCGTTTCCCCCTGGAAGCTCCCTCGTGCGCTCTCCTGTTCCGA
CCCTGCCGCTTACCGGATACCTGTCCGCCTTTCTCCCTTCGGGAAGCGTGGCGCTTTCTCATAGCTCACG
CTGTAGGTATCTCAGTTCGGTGTAGGTCGTTCGCTCCAAGCTGGGCTGTGTGCACGAACCCCCCGTTCAG
CCCGACCGCTGCGCCTTATCCGGTAACTATCGTCTTGAGTCCAACCCGGTAAGACACGACTTATCGCCAC
TGGCAGCAGCCACTGGTAACAGGATTAGCAGAGCGAGGTATGTAGGCGGTGCTACAGAGTTCTTGAAGTG
GTGGCCTAACTACGGCTACACTAGAAGGACAGTATTTGGTATCTGCGCTCTGCTGAAGCCAGTTACCTTC
GGAAAAAGAGTTGGTAGCTCTTGATCCGGCAAACAAACCACCGCTGGTAGCGGTGGTTTTTTTGTTTGCA
AGCAGCAGATTACGCGCAGAAAAAAAGGATCTCAAGAAGATCCTTTGATCTTTTCTACGGGGTCTGACGC
TCAGTGGAACGAAAACTCACGTTAAGGGATTTTGGTCATGAACAATAAAACTGTCTGCTTACATAAACAG
TAATACAAGGGGTGTTATGAGCCATATTCAACGGGAAACGTCTTGCTCTAGGCCGCGATTAAATTCCAAC
ATGGATGCTGATTTATATGGGTATAAATGGGCTCGCGATAATGTCGGGCAATCAGGTGCGACAATCTATC
GATTGTATGGGAAGCCCGATGCGCCAGAGTTGTTTCTGAAACATGGCAAAGGTAGCGTTGCCAATGATGT
TACAGATGAGATGGTCAGACTAAACTGGCTGACGGAATTTATGCCTCTTCCGACCATCAAGCATTTTATC
CGTACTCCTGATGATGCATGGTTACTCACCACTGCGATCCCCGGGAAAACAGCATTCCAGGTATTAGAAG
AATATCCTGATTCAGGTGAAAATATTGTTGATGCGCTGGCAGTGTTCCTGCGCCGGTTGCATTCGATTCC
TGTTTGTAATTGTCCTTTTAACAGCGATCGCGTATTTCGTCTCGCTCAGGCGCAATCACGAATGAATAAC
GGTTTGGTTGATGCGAGTGATTTTGATGACGAGCGTAATGGCTGGCCTGTTGAACAAGTCTGGAAAGAAA
TGCATAAACTTTTGCCATTCTCACCGGATTCAGTCGTCACTCATGGTGATTTCTCACTTGATAACCTTAT
TTTTGACGAGGGGAAATTAATAGGTTGTATTGATGTTGGACGAGTCGGAATCGCAGACCGATACCAGGAT
CTTGCCATCCTATGGAACTGCCTCGGTGAGTTTTCTCCTTCATTACAGAAACGGCTTTTTCAAAAATATG
GTATTGATAATCCTGATATGAATAAATTGCAGTTTCATTTGATGCTCGATGAGTTTTTCTAAGAATTAAT
TCATGAGCGGATACATATTTGAATGTATTTAGAAAAATAAACAAATAGGGGTTCCGCGCACATTTCCCCG
AAAAGTGCCACCTAAATTGTAAGCGTTAATATTTTGTTAAAATTCGCGTTAAATTTTTGTTAAATCAGCT
CATTTTTTAACCAATAGGCCGAAATCGGCAAAATCCCTTATAAATCAAAAGAATAGACCGAGATAGGGT
[37 nt withheld, positions 5774-5810]
AAAGAACGTGGACTCCAACGTCAAAGG
[49 nt withheld, positions 5838-5886]
T
[91 nt withheld, positions 5888-5978]
GAACGTGGCGAGAAAGGAAGG
